Addgene plasmid #212401: pTwist-SARS-CoV-2 Spike-deltaC18 (Pelican)
Purpose: Encodes SARS-CoV-2 spike D614G,Q677P for pseudovirus production
Depositing lab: Alejandro Balazs. Depositing organization: Massachusetts General Hospital. Publication: Ongoing evolution of SARS-CoV-2 drives escape from mRNA vaccine-induced humoral immunity. Roederer AL, Cao Y, Denis KS, Sheehan ML, Li CJ, Lam EC, Gregory DJ, Poznansky MC, Iafrate AJ, Canaday DH, Gravenstein S, Garcia-Beltran WF, Balazs AB. medRxiv [Preprint]. 2024 Mar 7:2024.03.05.24303815. doi: 10.1101/2024.03.05.24303815. PubMed 38496628.
Backbone
  Vector backbone: pTwist-CMV-BetaGlobin-WPRE-Neo
  Backbone manufacturer: Twist
  Vector type: Mammalian Expression
Growth in bacteria
  Bacterial resistance: Ampicillin, 100 μg/mL
  Growth temperature: 37°C
  Growth strain: DH5alpha
  Copy number: High Copy
Gene/Insert
  Gene/Insert name: SARS-CoV-2 Spike D614G,Q677P
  Species: Severe acute respiratory syndrome coronavirus 2
  Mutation: D614G,Q677P
  Entrez Gene: S (a.k.a. GU280_gp02, spike glycoprotein)
  Promoter: CAG
  Cloning method: Ligation Independent Cloning
Terms and licenses: Academic/Nonprofit Terms; Industry Terms: Not Available to Industry
Depositor comments: Please visit https://www.medrxiv.org/content/10.1101/2024.03.05.24303815v1 for medRxiv preprint.
How to cite: pTwist-SARS-CoV-2 Spike-deltaC18 (Pelican) was a gift from Alejandro Balazs (Addgene plasmid # 212401 ; http://n2t.net/addgene:212401 ; RRID:Addgene_212401)
