[The description below was written by a language model from this plasmid's Addgene catalogue record and pLannotate feature annotations shown in this document.]
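Description:
pTwist-SARS-CoV-2 Spike-deltaC18 (Pelican) is a 10.5 kb mammalian expression plasmid built on the Twist pTwist-CMV-BetaGlobin-WPRE-Neo backbone. It encodes the SARS-CoV-2 spike glycoprotein carrying the D614G and Q677P substitutions. As the name indicates, the spike lacks the last 18 residues of its cytoplasmic tail, and the annotated coding region of 3,765 nt is consistent with a C-terminally shortened spike. This truncation is commonly used to improve spike incorporation into pseudotyped particles. The plasmid is propagated in E. coli at high copy from a ColE1/pUC-type origin under ampicillin selection (AmpR).

The catalogue lists the promoter as CAG, but the feature table and the backbone name point instead to CMV-derived elements: a CMV enhancer and CMV promoter segments followed by a truncated human β-globin intron, all directly upstream of the spike open reading frame. No chicken β-actin component is annotated, so the promoter designation is best treated as uncertain. Downstream of the spike sequence, a WPRE enhances transcript stability and expression, and an SV40 polyadenylation signal lies nearby, although it is annotated on the opposite strand. Short β-globin insulator elements and bacterial or T7 terminators flank the expression unit, likely to isolate it from neighbouring transcription. A separate cassette, consisting of the SV40 early promoter, neo and a bGH poly(A) signal, allows G418 selection of mammalian cells.

The stated purpose is pseudovirus production: the plasmid supplies the variant spike as the envelope protein for pseudotyped particles. According to the associated study, these were used to examine how evolving SARS-CoV-2 variants escape mRNA vaccine-induced humoral immunity.
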