Features (pLannotate 1.2.2; 21 found; start..end, strand, type, name):
      1..3765    +  CDS            S: SPIKE_SARS2 - Experimental evidence at protein level: Swiss-Prot protein existence level 1. [Spike glycoprotein]: May down-regulate host tetherin (BST2) by lysosomal degradation, thereby counteracting its antiviral activity. From Severe acute respiratory syndrome coronavirus 2 (2019-nCoV) (SARS-CoV-2).
   3839..4427    +  misc_feature   WPRE: woodchuck hepatitis virus posttranscriptional regulatory element
   4480..4601    -  polyA_signal   SV40 poly(A) signal: SV40 polyadenylation signal
   4624..4693    -  CDS            large T antigen (fragment): large T antigen from SV40 (simian virus 40)
   4716..4762    +  terminator     T7 terminator: transcription terminator for bacteriophage T7 RNA polymerase
   4792..4928    +  terminator     rrnG terminator: transcription terminator from the E. coli ribosomal RNA rrnG operon (Albrechtsen et al., 1991)
   4973..5044    +  misc_feature   3' β-globin insulator: insulator downstream of the human β-globin locus (Farrell et al., 2002)
   5089..5285    +  promoter       SV40 promoter: SV40 early promoter
   5299..6090    +  CDS            neo: KKA2_KLEPN - Also known as kan, nptII. Experimental evidence at protein level: Swiss-Prot protein existence level 1. Resistance to kanamycin, neomycin, paromomycin, ribostamycin, butirosin and gentamicin B. From Klebsiella pneumoniae.
   6104..6328    +  polyA_signal   bGH poly(A) signal: bovine growth hormone polyadenylation signal
   6524..7112    -  rep_origin     ori: high-copy-number ColE1/pMB1/pBR322/pUC origin of replication
   7284..7348    -  CDS            bla(M) (fragment): β-lactamase lacking the signal sequence; bla(M); allows cytosolic expression of β-lactamase
   7858..8718    +  CDS            AmpR: β-lactamase; bla; confers resistance to ampicillin, carbenicillin, and related antibiotics
   8731..8867    +  terminator     rrnG terminator: transcription terminator from the E. coli ribosomal RNA rrnG operon (Albrechtsen et al., 1991)
   9019..9090    +  misc_feature   5' β-globin insulator: insulator upstream of the human β-globin locus (Farrell et al., 2002)
   9095..9141    -  terminator     T7 terminator: transcription terminator for bacteriophage T7 RNA polymerase
   9159..9207    -  polyA_signal   poly(A) signal: synthetic polyadenylation signal
   9288..9591    +  enhancer       CMV enhancer: human cytomegalovirus immediate early enhancer
   9664..9681    -  promoter       CMV promoter (fragment): human cytomegalovirus (CMV) immediate early promoter
   9744..9795    +  promoter       CMVd2 promoter: truncated human cytomegalovirus (CMV) immediate early promoter that yields moderately reduced expression relative to the full-length promoter
   9929..10404   +  intron         β-globin intron: internally truncated intron from human β-globin
>Addgene plasmid #212401 | pTwist-SARS-CoV-2 Spike-deltaC18 (Pelican) | addgene full sequence | sequence record 431637 | Addgene NGS Result
ATGTTTGTGTTCCTCGTTCTCCTGCCCCTCGTTTCTTCCCAATGCGTGAACCTCACAACTAGAACGCAGC
TCCCACCCGCTTACACGAACTCTTTTACTCGTGGAGTATACTATCCCGATAAAGTCTTTAGGTCCAGTGT
CCTTCATTCTACTCAAGACCTTTTCCTGCCATTCTTCTCAAATGTCACCTGGTTCCATGCTATCCACGTT
TCTGGCACCAACGGAACTAAACGATTTGATAATCCCGTCTTGCCATTTAACGATGGCGTATACTTTGCCT
CAACGGAGAAGTCCAACATTATCCGGGGATGGATATTTGGCACCACCCTGGACTCCAAGACACAGTCTCT
CCTCATTGTGAACAACGCCACCAATGTCGTCATCAAAGTCTGTGAATTTCAATTTTGTAACGATCCCTTT
CTCGGGGTTTATTATCATAAGAATAACAAGTCTTGGATGGAGTCAGAGTTCCGCGTTTACAGTTCCGCTA
ACAACTGTACTTTTGAGTACGTTTCCCAACCATTTCTCATGGATCTTGAAGGGAAGCAAGGCAACTTCAA
GAATCTCCGCGAATTTGTGTTTAAGAATATAGACGGCTACTTCAAAATTTATAGCAAGCATACCCCGATA
AATCTGGTTCGGGATCTCCCTCAAGGCTTCTCCGCGTTGGAACCCCTCGTGGACTTGCCGATTGGCATCA
ACATCACCCGGTTCCAAACCCTTCTTGCCCTTCATCGAAGCTACCTCACGCCTGGCGACAGTAGTAGTGG
TTGGACAGCGGGCGCAGCAGCCTACTATGTGGGATATTTGCAACCACGCACCTTTCTTCTCAAATATAAC
GAAAACGGAACAATTACCGATGCCGTAGACTGTGCCCTCGATCCCCTGTCCGAAACTAAATGCACACTCA
AGTCCTTCACAGTTGAGAAAGGCATATACCAAACCAGTAACTTCCGCGTCCAACCCACCGAATCCATTGT
TCGATTCCCTAACATCACCAATTTGTGTCCTTTCGGTGAAGTATTTAATGCCACTCGATTTGCATCAGTT
TATGCCTGGAATCGCAAGCGAATATCAAATTGTGTTGCAGATTATAGTGTCCTGTATAATAGCGCATCAT
TCAGCACTTTTAAGTGTTATGGGGTCAGCCCTACGAAATTGAATGACTTGTGTTTTACCAACGTTTACGC
AGATTCTTTCGTCATACGCGGCGACGAAGTCCGACAGATTGCACCGGGGCAAACCGGAAAGATAGCAGAC
TATAATTATAAGTTGCCGGATGACTTCACCGGCTGCGTTATAGCATGGAACTCCAATAATCTCGATTCAA
AAGTCGGCGGCAACTATAATTATCTTTACCGCCTGTTTCGCAAGTCAAATCTGAAGCCCTTTGAACGTGA
CATCTCCACCGAAATTTATCAAGCTGGCAGCACCCCATGTAATGGAGTGGAAGGGTTTAACTGTTATTTT
CCCCTTCAATCATACGGATTTCAACCAACAAATGGGGTGGGCTATCAACCATATCGGGTGGTAGTCTTGA
GCTTTGAGCTGCTCCACGCACCGGCTACAGTTTGCGGACCGAAGAAAAGCACTAACCTGGTGAAGAATAA
ATGTGTGAACTTCAACTTTAATGGGCTCACCGGAACAGGGGTGCTGACAGAATCAAACAAGAAATTTCTC
CCTTTTCAACAATTTGGTAGAGACATTGCCGATACCACAGATGCCGTCCGCGATCCGCAAACACTGGAAA
TCCTCGATATAACACCCTGTAGCTTCGGCGGGGTCAGCGTGATAACTCCCGGAACGAACACATCCAACCA
AGTGGCTGTCCTGTATCAAGGTGTCAACTGTACCGAAGTCCCTGTGGCGATACACGCCGACCAACTGACA
CCCACCTGGAGAGTCTACTCAACAGGTTCCAATGTCTTTCAAACTAGAGCGGGTTGTCTCATTGGCGCTG
AGCATGTCAATAATTCATACGAATGTGATATTCCTATTGGGGCAGGAATCTGTGCGTCTTATCAAACTCC
AACGAACTCACCACGGCGCGCTCGCTCAGTAGCCAGCCAGTCCATAATCGCCTATACCATGAGTCTCGGG
GCTGAGAACTCCGTGGCTTATTCAAACAATTCCATCGCAATCCCAACTAACTTTACCATTAGCGTTACCA
CGGAAATCTTGCCCGTCAGCATGACTAAGACGAGCGTAGACTGTACGATGTATATCTGTGGGGATTCCAC
CGAGTGTAGCAACCTCTTGCTTCAATACGGGTCTTTCTGTACTCAACTCAACCGAGCATTGACCGGAATT
GCGGTCGAACAAGACAAGAATACCCAAGAGGTGTTCGCACAAGTAAAGCAAATATACAAAACGCCGCCAA
TCAAAGATTTTGGCGGGTTTAATTTTAGCCAAATACTGCCAGACCCATCTAAGCCTTCAAAACGCAGCTT
TATCGAGGATCTGCTGTTCAACAAAGTTACGTTGGCTGACGCGGGTTTCATTAAGCAGTATGGGGATTGT
TTGGGAGACATTGCGGCCCGCGACCTTATCTGTGCTCAAAAATTCAATGGGTTGACAGTTCTGCCCCCTC
TGCTCACTGATGAGATGATTGCACAGTATACATCAGCATTGTTGGCAGGAACCATTACATCCGGCTGGAC
TTTTGGCGCGGGTGCGGCCCTTCAAATACCTTTCGCTATGCAAATGGCTTACAGATTCAATGGGATTGGT
GTCACGCAAAATGTATTGTATGAAAATCAGAAGCTGATCGCTAATCAATTTAACAGCGCGATTGGCAAGA
TCCAAGATTCACTGTCAAGCACAGCGTCCGCCCTCGGCAAACTCCAAGATGTTGTGAATCAAAACGCCCA
GGCCCTGAATACCCTCGTGAAGCAACTGAGTTCTAACTTCGGCGCAATCTCCAGCGTCCTCAACGACATA
TTGTCCAGACTTGATAAGGTGGAAGCCGAGGTGCAAATTGATCGGCTCATCACAGGCAGGCTCCAGTCAC
TCCAAACTTATGTGACACAACAGTTGATCCGGGCTGCTGAGATACGAGCAAGCGCCAACCTGGCCGCCAC
TAAAATGTCAGAGTGCGTGCTCGGGCAGTCCAAACGGGTTGACTTTTGTGGCAAGGGCTATCACTTGATG
TCCTTCCCCCAATCCGCCCCACATGGAGTGGTCTTTCTCCACGTCACTTATGTCCCTGCTCAAGAGAAGA
ACTTTACGACAGCTCCAGCAATCTGTCACGATGGCAAAGCGCACTTTCCCAGGGAAGGCGTTTTCGTCAG
TAATGGCACGCATTGGTTTGTGACCCAAAGGAATTTCTATGAACCCCAAATCATAACCACTGACAATACA
TTTGTCTCAGGCAACTGTGATGTGGTCATTGGGATCGTGAACAACACGGTATATGATCCCCTGCAACCCG
AGTTGGATAGCTTCAAAGAGGAATTGGATAAATACTTTAAGAATCATACTTCACCCGATGTTGATCTCGG
GGACATATCAGGAATAAATGCAAGTGTCGTCAACATTCAGAAAGAGATTGATCGCCTTAATGAGGTCGCC
AAGAACTTGAATGAATCTTTGATCGACTTGCAAGAACTGGGCAAATACGAACAATATATTAAATGGCCCT
GGTACATTTGGTTGGGCTTTATCGCCGGACTTATAGCTATCGTTATGGTCACAATTATGTTGTGCTGTAT
GACTAGCTGTTGTTCCTGCTTGAAAGGATGTTGCAGTTGCGGATCTTGTTGTAAATAAAGGATCCTCTAG
AAGTTGTCTCCTCCTGCACTGACTGACTGATACAATCGATTTCTGGATCCGCAGGCCTAATCAACCTCTG
GATTACAAAATTTGTGAAAGATTGACTGGTATTCTTAACTATGTTGCTCCTTTTACGCTATGTGGATACG
CTGCTTTAATGCCTTTGTATCATGCTATTGCTTCCCGTATGGCTTTCATTTTCTCCTCCTTGTATAAATC
CTGGTTGCTGTCTCTTTATGAGGAGTTGTGGCCCGTTGTCAGGCAACGTGGCGTGGTGTGCACTGTGTTT
GCTGACGCAACCCCCACTGGTTGGGGCATTGCCACCACCTGTCAGCTCCTTTCCGGGACTTTCGCTTTCC
CCCTCCCTATTGCCACGGCGGAACTCATCGCCGCCTGCCTTGCCCGCTGCTGGACAGGGGCTCGGCTGTT
GGGCACTGACAATTCCGTGGTGTTGTCGGGGAAGCTGACGTCCTTTCCATGGCTGCTCGCCTGTGTTGCC
ACCTGGATTCTGCGCGGGACGTCCTTCTGCTACGTCCCTTCGGCCCTCAATCCAGCGGACCTTCCTTCCC
GCGGCCTGCTGCCGGCTCTGCGGCCTCTTCCGCGTCTTCGCCTTCGCCCTCAGACGAGTCGGATCTCCCT
TTGGGCCGCCTCCCCGCCTGTCTAGCTTGACTGACTGAGATACAGCGTACCTTCAGCTCACAGACATGAT
AAGATACATTGATGAGTTTGGACAAACCACAACTAGAATGCAGTGAAAAAAATGCTTTATTTGTGAAATT
TGTGATGCTATTGCTTTATTTGTAACCATTATAAGCTGCAATAAACAAGTTAACAACAACAATTGCATTC
ATTTTATGTTTCAGGTTCAGGGGGAGGTGTGGGAGGTTTTTTAAAGCAAGTAAAACCTCTACAAATGTGG
TATTGGCCCATCTCTATCGGTATCGTAGCATAACCCCTTGGGGCCTCTAAACGGGTCTTGAGGGGTTTTT
TGTGCCCCTCGGGCCGGATTGCTATCTACCGGCATTGGCGCAGAAAAAAATGCCTGATGCGACGCTGCGC
GTCTTATACTCCCACATATGCCAGATTCAGCAACGGATACGGCTTCCCCAACTTGCCCACTTCCATACGT
GTCCTCCTTACCAGAAATTTATCCTTAAGGTCGTCAGCTATCCTGCAGGCGATCTCTCGATTTCGATCAA
GACATTCCTTTAATGGTCTTTTCTGGACACCACTAGGGGTCAGAAGTAGTTCATCAAACTTTCTTCCCTC
CCTAATCTCATTGGTTACCTTGGGCTATCGAAACTTAATTAAGCGATCTGCATCTCAATTAGTCAGCAAC
CATAGTCCCGCCCCTAACTCCGCCCATCCCGCCCCTAACTCCGCCCAGTTCCGCCCATTCTCCGCCCCAT
CGCTGACTAATTTTTTTTATTTATGCAGAGGCCGAGGCCGCCTCGGCCTCTGAGCTATTCCAGAAGTAGT
GAGGAGGCTTTTTTGGAGGCCTAGGCTTTTGCAAAGGAGGTAGCCAACATGATTGAACAAGATGGATTGC
ACGCAGGTTCTCCCGCCGCTTGGGTGGAGAGGCTATTCGGCTATGACTGGGCACAACAGACAATCGGCTG
CTCTGATGCCGCCGTGTTCCGGCTGTCAGCGCAGGGGCGCCCGGTTCTTTTTGTCAAGACCGACCTGTCC
GGTGCCCTGAATGAACTCCAGGACGAGGCAGCGCGGCTATCGTGGCTGGCCACGACGGGCGTTCCTTGCG
CAGCTGTGCTCGACGTTGTCACTGAAGCGGGAAGGGACTGGCTGCTATTGGGCGAAGTGCCGGGGCAGGA
TCTCCTGTCATCTCACCTTGCTCCTGCCGAGAAAGTATCCATCATGGCTGATGCAATGCGGCGGCTGCAT
ACGCTTGATCCGGCTACCTGCCCATTCGACCACCAAGCGAAACATCGCATCGAGCGAGCACGTACTCGGA
TGGAAGCCGGTCTTGTCGATCAGGATGATCTGGACGAAGAGCATCAGGGGCTCGCGCCAGCCGAACTGTT
CGCCAGGCTCAAGGCGCGGATGCCCGACGGCGAGGATCTCGTCGTGACCCACGGCGATGCCTGCTTGCCG
AATATCATGGTGGAAAATGGCCGCTTTTCTGGATTCATCGACTGTGGCCGGCTGGGTGTGGCGGACCGCT
ATCAGGACATAGCGTTGGCTACCCGTGATATTGCTGAAGAGCTTGGCGGCGAATGGGCTGACCGCTTCCT
CGTGCTTTACGGTATCGCCGCTCCCGATTCGCAGCGCATCGCCTTCTATCGCCTTCTTGACGAGTTCTTC
TAGTATGTAAGCCCTGTGCCTTCTAGTTGCCAGCCATCTGTTGTTTGCCCCTCCCCCGTGCCTTCCTTGA
CCCTGGAAGGTGCCACTCCCACTGTCCTTTCCTAATAAAATGAGGAAATTGCATCGCATTGTCTGAGTAG
GTGTCATTCTATTCTGGGGGGTGGGGTGGGGCAGGACAGCAAGGGGGAGGATTGGGAAGACAATAGCAGG
CATGCTGGGGATGCGGTGGGCTCTATGGTTAATTAACCAGTCAAGTCAGCTACTTGGCGAGATCGACTTG
TCTGGGTTTCGACTACGCTCAGAATTGCGTCAGTCAAGTTCGATCTGGTCCTTGCTATTGCACCCGTTCT
CCGATTACGAGTTTCATTTAAATCATGTGAGCAAAAGGCCAGCAAAAGGCCAGGAACCGTAAAAAGGCCG
CGTTGCTGGCGTTTTTCCATAGGCTCCGCCCCCCTGACGAGCATCACAAAAATCGACGCTCAAGTCAGAG
GTGGCGAAACCCGACAGGACTATAAAGATACCAGGCGTTTCCCCCTGGAAGCTCCCTCGTGCGCTCTCCT
GTTCCGACCCTGCCGCTTACCGGATACCTGTCCGCCTTTCTCCCTTCGGGAAGCGTGGCGCTTTCTCATA
GCTCACGCTGTAGGTATCTCAGTTCGGTGTAGGTCGTTCGCTCCAAGCTGGGCTGTGTGCACGAACCCCC
CGTTCAGCCCGACCGCTGCGCCTTATCCGGTAACTATCGTCTTGAGTCCAACCCGGTAAGACACGACTTA
TCGCCACTGGCAGCAGCCACTGGTAACAGGATTAGCAGAGCGAGGTATGTAGGCGGTGCTACAGAGTTCT
TGAAGTGGTGGCCTAACTACGGCTACACTAGAAGAACAGTATTTGGTATCTGCGCTCTGCTGAAGCCAGT
TACCTTCGGAAAAAGAGTTGGTAGCTCTTGATCCGGCAAACAAACCACCGCTGGTAGCGGTGGTTTTTTT
GTTTGCAAGCAGCAGATTACGCGCAGAAAAAAAGGATCTCAAGAAGATCCTTTGATCTTTTCTACGGGGT
CTGACGCTCAGTGGAACGAAAACTCACGTTAAGGGATTTTGGTCATGAGATTATCAAAAAGGATCTTCAC
CTAGATCCTTTTAAATTAAAAATGAAGTTTTAAATCAATCTAAAGTATATATGAGTAAACTTGGTCTGAC
AGTTACCAATGCTTAATCAGTGAGGCACCTATCTCAGCGATCTGTCTATTTCGTTCATCCATAGTTGCAT
TTAAATTTCCGAACTCTCCAAGGCCCTCGTCGGAAAATCTTCAAACCTTTCGTCCGATCCATCTTGCAGG
CTACCTCTCGAACGAACTATCGCAAGTCTCTTGGCCGGCCTTGCGCCTTGGCTATTGCTTGGCAGCGCCT
ATCGCCAGGTATTACTCCAATCCCGAATATCCGAGATCGGGATCACCCGAGAGAAGTTCAACCTACATCC
TCAATCCCGATCTATCCGAGATCCGAGGAATATCGAAATCGGGGCGCGCCTGGTGTACCGAGAACGATCC
TCTCAGTGCGAGTCTCGACGATCCATATCGTTGCTTGGCAGTCAGCCAGTCGGAATCCAGCTTGGGACCC
AGGAAGTCCAATCGTCAGATATTGTACTCAAGCCTGGTCACGGCAGCGTACCGATCTGTTTAAACCTAGA
TATTGATAGTCTGATCGGTCAACGTATAATCGAGTCCTAGCTTTTGCAAACATCTATCAAGAGACAGGAT
CAGCAGGAGGCTTTCGCATGAGTATTCAACATTTCCGTGTCGCCCTTATTCCCTTTTTTGCGGCATTTTG
CCTTCCTGTTTTTGCTCACCCAGAAACGCTGGTGAAAGTAAAAGATGCTGAAGATCAGTTGGGTGCGCGA
GTGGGTTACATCGAACTGGATCTCAACAGCGGTAAGATCCTTGAGAGTTTTCGCCCCGAAGAACGCTTTC
CAATGATGAGCACTTTTAAAGTTCTGCTATGTGGCGCGGTATTATCCCGTATTGACGCCGGGCAAGAGCA
ACTCGGTCGCCGCATACACTATTCTCAGAATGACTTGGTTGAGTATTCACCAGTCACAGAAAAGCATCTT
ACGGATGGCATGACAGTAAGAGAATTATGCAGTGCTGCCATAACCATGAGTGATAACACTGCGGCCAACT
TACTTCTGACAACGATTGGAGGACCGAAGGAGCTAACCGCTTTTTTGCACAACATGGGGGATCATGTAAC
TCGCCTTGATCGTTGGGAACCGGAGCTGAATGAAGCCATACCAAACGACGAGCGTGACACCACGATGCCT
GTAGCAATGGCAACAACCTTGCGTAAACTATTAACTGGCGAACTACTTACTCTAGCTTCCCGGCAACAGT
TGATAGACTGGATGGAGGCGGATAAAGTTGCAGGACCACTTCTGCGCTCGGCCCTTCCGGCTGGCTGGTT
TATTGCTGATAAATCTGGAGCCGGTGAGCGTGGGTCTCGCGGTATCATTGCAGCACTGGGGCCAGATGGT
AAGCCCTCCCGTATCGTAGTTATCTACACGACGGGGAGTCAGGCAACTATGGATGAACGAAATAGACAGA
TCGCTGAGATAGGTGCCTCACTGATTAAGCATTGGTAACCGATTCTAGGTGCATTGGCGCAGAAAAAAAT
GCCTGATGCGACGCTGCGCGTCTTATACTCCCACATATGCCAGATTCAGCAACGGATACGGCTTCCCCAA
CTTGCCCACTTCCATACGTGTCCTCCTTACCAGAAATTTATCCTTAAGATCCCGAATCGTTTAAACTCGA
CTCTGGCTCTATCGAATCTCCGTCGTTTCGAGCTTACGCGAACAGCCGTGGCGCTCATTTGCTCGTCGGG
CATCGAATCTCGTCAGCTATCGTCAGCTTACCTTTTTGGCAGCGATCGCGGCTCCCGACATCTTGGACCA
TTAGCTCCACAGGTATCTTCTTCCCTCTAGTGGTCATAACAGCAGCTTCAGCTACCTCTCAATTCAAAAA
ACCCCTCAAGACCCGTTTAGAGGCCCCAAGGGGTTATGCTATCAATCGTTGCGTTACACACACAAAAAAC
CAACACACATCCATCTTCGATGGATAGCGATTTTATTATCTAACTGCTGATCGAGTGTAGCCAGATCTAG
TAATCAATTACGGGGTCATTAGTTCATAGCCCATATATGGAGTTCCGCGTTACATAACTTACGGTAAATG
GCCCGCCTGGCTGACCGCCCAACGACCCCCGCCCATTGACGTCAATAATGACGTATGTTCCCATAGTAAC
GCCAATAGGGACTTTCCATTGACGTCAATGGGTGGAGTATTTACGGTAAACTGCCCACTTGGCAGTACAT
CAAGTGTATCATATGCCAAGTACGCCCCCTATTGACGTCAATGACGGTAAATGGCCCGCCTGGCATTATG
CCCAGTACATGACCTTATGGGACTTTCCTACTTGGCAGTACATCTACGTATTAGTCATCGCTATTACCAT
GCTGATGCGGTTTTGGCAGTACATCAATGGGCGTGGATAGCGGTTTGACTCACGGGGATTTCCAAGTCTC
CACCCCATTGACGTCAATGGGAGTTTGTTTTGGCACCAAAATCAACGGGACTTTCCAAAATGTCGTAACA
ACTCCGCCCCATTGACGCAAATGGGCGGTAGGCGTGTACGGTGGGAGGTCTATATAAGCAGAGCTGGTTT
AGTGAACCGTCAGATCGCCTGGAGACGCCATCCACGCTGTTTTGACCTCCATAGAAGACACCGGGACCGA
TCCAGCCTCCCCTCGAAGCTTACATGTGGTACCGAGCTCGGATCCTGAGAACTTCAGGGTGAGTCTATGG
GACCCTTGATGTTTTCTTTCCCCTTCTTTTCTATGGTTAAGTTCATGTCATAGGAAGGGGAGAAGTAACA
GGGTACACATATTGACCAAATCAGGGTAATTTTGCATTTGTAATTTTAAAAAATGCTTTCTTCTTTTAAT
ATACTTTTTTGTTTATCTTATTTCTAATACTTTCCCTAATCTCTTTCTTTCAGGGCAATAATGATACAAT
GTATCATGCCTCTTTGCACCATTCTAAAGAATAACAGTGATAATTTCTGGGTTAAGGCAATAGCAATATT
TCTGCATATAAATATTTCTGCATATAAATTGTAACTGATGTAAGAGGTTTCATATTGCTAATAGCAGCTA
CAATCCAGCTACCATTCTGCTTTTATTTTATGGTTGGGATAAGGCTGGATTATTCTGAGTCCAAGCTAGG
CCCTTTTGCTAATCATGTTCATACCTCTTATCTTCCTCCCACAGCTCCTGGGCAACGTGCTGGTCTGTGT
GCTGGCCCATCACTTTGGCAAAGGCGGCCGCC
